Addgene plasmid #192426: LLP674_L2_pV01_0I_vox-OCS-Rluc_lacZ
Purpose: To act as the off state for testing of the alt Vika recombinase.
Depositing lab: Ryan Lister. Depositing organization: University of Western Australia. Publication: Synthetic memory circuits for stable cell reprogramming in plants. Lloyd JPB, Ly F, Gong P, Pflueger J, Swain T, Pflueger C, Fourie E, Khan MA, Kidd BN, Lister R. Nat Biotechnol. 2022 Jul 4. pii: 10.1038/s41587-022-01383-2. doi: 10.1038/s41587-022-01383-2. PubMed 35788565.
Backbone
  Vector backbone: pAGM4673
  Backbone manufacturer: Sylvestre Marillonnet
  Vector type: Plant Expression, Synthetic Biology
Growth in bacteria
  Bacterial resistance: Kanamycin, 50 μg/mL
  Growth temperature: 30°C
  Growth strain: DH5alpha
  Copy number: Unknown
Gene/Insert
  Gene/Insert name: Act2::vox-OCS-vox::Rluc
  Species: Renilla reniformis
  Tag / fusion protein: PEST (C terminal on insert)
  Cloning method: Restriction Enzyme; 5′ cloning site unknown (unknown if destroyed)
Terms and licenses: Academic/Nonprofit Terms; Industry Terms: Not Available to Industry
Depositor comments: Other genes: TCTP1::Fluc
How to cite: LLP674_L2_pV01_0I_vox-OCS-Rluc_lacZ was a gift from Ryan Lister (Addgene plasmid # 192426 ; http://n2t.net/addgene:192426 ; RRID:Addgene_192426)
