[The description below was written by a language model from this plasmid's Addgene catalogue record and pLannotate feature annotations shown in this document.]
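Description:
LLP674_L2_pV01_0I_vox-OCS-Rluc_lacZ is a Level 2 modular-assembly binary vector built on the pAGM4673 backbone for plant expression and synthetic biology work. The backbone carries nopaline-type left and right T-DNA border repeats, which allow the region between them to be transferred into plant cells by Agrobacterium. Replication functions lie outside the T-DNA: a broad-host-range incP oriV with its trfA replication initiator gene, plus a ColE1/pUC-type origin for E. coli. Selection in bacteria is by kanamycin through an aphA-3 type KanR gene driven by the bla promoter. No plant selectable marker appears in the feature table.

The main payload is a recombinase-switchable reporter, recorded as Act2::vox-OCS-vox::Rluc. An Act2 promoter (named in the record but not annotated in the table) is separated from a Renilla luciferase coding sequence by an octopine synthase terminator, which according to the insert name is flanked by vox sites. TMV Ω leader fragments sit on either side of the terminator. The Rluc unit includes the potato IV2 intron, which restricts expression to eukaryotic cells. It also carries a C-terminal PEST degradation tag, which probably corresponds to the short region annotated as a DREB2A fragment, and it ends in a CaMV poly(A) signal. While the terminator is present, Rluc transcription is blocked. Vika recombinase acting on the vox sites would excise it and switch Rluc on, so this plasmid serves as the "off state" for testing an alternative Vika recombinase. A second unit, TCTP1::Fluc, provides firefly luciferase with a gene 7 terminator, presumably as a constitutive normalisation control. A lacZα cassette remains next to the right border, consistent with a blue/white acceptor position for adding further modules.
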