Features (pLannotate 1.2.2; 23 found; start..end, strand, type, name):
    824..844     +  misc_feature   TMV Ω (fragment): translational enhancer from the tobacco mosaic virus 5'-leader sequence (Gallie et al., 1988)
    879..1586    +  terminator     OCS terminator: octopine synthase terminator
   1621..1655    +  misc_feature   TMV Ω (fragment): translational enhancer from the tobacco mosaic virus 5'-leader sequence (Gallie et al., 1988)
   1687..1875    +  intron         IV2 intron: modified second intron of the potato ST-LS1 gene (Vancanneyt et al., 1990)
   1873..2778    +  CDS            LUCI_RENRE: Experimental evidence at protein level: Swiss-Prot protein existence level 1. Upon binding the substrate, the enzyme catalyzes an oxygenation, producing a very short-lived hydroperoxide that cyclizes into a dioxetanone structure, which collapses, releasing a CO(2) molecule. The spontaneous breakdown of the dioxetanone releases the energy (about 50 kcal/mole) that is necessary to generate the excited state of the coelenteramide product, which is the singlet form of the monoanion. In vivo the product undergoes the process of nonradiative energy transfer to an accessory protein, a green fluoresce
   2785..2859    +  CDS            DREB2A (fragment): DRE2A_ARATH - Also known as ERF045. Experimental evidence at protein level: Swiss-Prot protein existence level 1. Transcriptional activator that binds specifically to the DNA sequence 5'-[AG]CCGAC-3'. Binding to the C-repeat/DRE element mediates high salinity- and dehydration-inducible transcription. From Arabidopsis thaliana (Mouse-ear cress).
   2903..3077    +  polyA_signal   CaMV poly(A) signal: cauliflower mosaic virus polyadenylation signal
   3465..5114    +  CDS            LUCI_PHOPY: Experimental evidence at protein level: Swiss-Prot protein existence level 1. Produces green light with a wavelength of 562 nm. From Photinus pyralis (Common eastern firefly) (Lampyris pyralis).
   5137..5337    +  terminator     gene 7 terminator: transcription terminator for octopine-type Ti plasmid gene 7
   5353..5395    +  CDS            lacI (fragment): lac repressor; lacI; The lac repressor binds to the lac operator to inhibit transcription in E. coli. This inhibition can be relieved by adding lactose or isopropyl-β-D-thiogalactopyranoside (IPTG).
   5408..5429    +  protein_bind   CAP binding site: CAP binding activates transcription in the presence of cAMP. E. coli catabolite activator protein
   5444..5474    +  promoter       lac promoter: promoter for the E. coli lac operon
   5482..5498    +  protein_bind   lac operator: The lac repressor binds to the lac operator to inhibit transcription in E. coli. This inhibition can be relieved by adding lactose or isopropyl-β-D-thiogalactopyranoside (IPTG). lac repressor encoded by lacI
   5535..5591    -  misc_feature   MCS: pUC18/19 multiple cloning site
   5588..5745    +  CDS            lacZα (fragment): LacZα fragment of β-galactosidase; lacZ fragment
   5751..5850    -  misc_feature   bom (fragment): basis of mobility region from pBR322
   5973..5997    +  misc_feature   RB T-DNA repeat: right border repeat from nopaline C58 T-DNA
   6094..6725    +  rep_origin     oriV: incP origin of replication
   6816..6920    +  promoter       AmpR promoter: bla
   6921..7715    +  CDS            KanR: aminoglycoside phosphotransferase; aphA-3; confers resistance to kanamycin
   7886..8474    +  rep_origin     ori: high-copy-number ColE1/pMB1/pBR322/pUC origin of replication
   8810..9955    +  CDS            trfA: TRFA_ECOLX - Experimental evidence at protein level: Swiss-Prot protein existence level 1. Also involved in plasmid copy number control, promoting intermolecular coupling of protein bound iterons at oriV, which inhibits replication initiation. From Escherichia coli.
  10104..10128   +  misc_feature   LB T-DNA repeat: left border repeat from nopaline C58 T-DNA
>Addgene plasmid #192426 | LLP674_L2_pV01_0I_vox-OCS-Rluc_lacZ | addgene full sequence | sequence record 378282 | Addgene NGS Result
GTGCCGAATTCGGATCCGGAGTCGACAAAATTTAGAACGAACTTAATTATGATCTCAAATACATTGATAC
ATATCTCATCTAGATCTAGGTTATCATTATGTAAGAAAGTTTTGACGAATATGGCACGACAAAATGGCTA
GACTCGATGTAATTGGTATCTCAACTCAACATTATACTTATACCAAACATTAGTTAGACAAAATTTAAAC
AACTATTTTTTATGTATGCAAGAGTCAGCATATGTATAATTGATTCAGAATCGTTTTGACGAGTTCGGAT
GTAGTAGTAGCCATTATTTAATGTACATACTAATCGTGAATAGTGAATATGATGAAACATTGTATCTTAT
TGTATAAATATCCATAAACACATCATGAAAGACACTTTCTTTCACGGTCTGAATTAATTATGATACAATT
CTAATAGAAAACGAATTAAATTACGTTGAATTGTATGAAATCTAATTGAACAAGCCAACCACGACGACGA
CTAACGTTGCCTGGATTGACTCGGTTTAAGTTAACCACTAAAAAAACGGAGCTGTCATGTAACACGCGGA
TCGAGCAGGTCACAGTCATGAAGCCATCAAAGCAAAAGAACTAATCCAAGGGCTGAGATGATTAATTAGT
TTAAAAATTAGTTAACACGAGGGAAAAGGCTGTCTGACAGCCAGGTCACGTTATCTTTACCTGTGGTCGA
AATGATTCGTGTCTGTCGATTTTAATTATTTTTTTGAAAGGCCGAAAATAAAGTTGTAAGAGATAAACCC
GCCTATATAAATTCATATATTTTCCTCTCCGCTTTGAATACTGTATTTTTACAACAATTACCAACAACAA
CAAAAATAGGTCTGAGAACGCCCATTCTCAGACGTATTCTGCTTTAATGAGATATGCGAGAAGCCTATGA
TCGCATGATATTTGCTTTCAATTCTGTTGTGCACGTTGTAAAAAACCTGAGCATGTGTAGCTCAGATCCT
TACCGCCGGTTTCGGTTCATTCTAATGAATATATCACCCGTTACTATCGTATTTTTATGAATAATATTCT
CCGTTCAATTTACTGATTGTACCCTACTACTTATATGTACAATATTAAAATGAAAACAATATATTGTGCT
GAATAGGTTTATAGCGACATCTATGATAGAGCGCCACAATAACAAACAATTGCGTTTTATTATTACAAAT
CCAATTTTAAAAAAAGCGGCAGAACCGGTCAAACCTAAAAGACTGATTACATAAATCTTATTCAAATTTC
AAAAGTGCCCCAGGGGCTAGTATCTACGACACACCGAGCGGCGAACTAATAACGCTCACTGAAGGGAACT
CCGGTTCCCCGCCGGCGCGCATGGGTGAGATTCCTTGAAGTTGAGTATTGGCCGTCCGCTCTACCGAAAG
TTACGGGCACCATTCAACCCGGTCCAGCACGGCGGCCGGGTAACCGACTTGCTGCCCCGAGAATTATGCA
GCATTTTTTTGGTGTATGTGGGCCCCAAATGAAGTGCAGGTCAAACCTTGACAGTGACGACAAATCGTTG
GGCGGGTCCAGGGCGAATTTTGCGACAACATGTCGAGGCTCAGCAGAATAGGTCTGAGAACGCCCATTCT
CAGACGTATTCAACAAACAACATTACAATTACTATTTACAATTACAATGACTTCAAAGGTGTATGATCCT
GAGCAGGTAAGTTTCTGCTTCTACCTTTGATATATATATAATAATTATCATTAATTAGTAGTAATATAAT
ATTTCAAATATTTTTTTCAAAATAAAAGAATGTAGTATATAGCAATTGCTTTTCTGTAGTTTATAAGTGT
GTATATTTTAATTTATAACTTTTCTAATATATGACCAAAATTTGTTGATGTGCAGAGAAAAAGAATGATA
ACTGGTCCACAATGGTGGGCAAGATGTAAACAGATGAACGTGCTTGATTCTTTCATTAATTACTACGATT
CAGAAAAGCACGCTGAGAATGCAGTTATCTTTCTTCACGGAAACGCTGCATCTTCATATTTGTGGAGACA
TGTTGTGCCTCACATTGAACCAGTGGCTAGGTGTATTATCCCAGATCTTATCGGAATGGGAAAGTCTGGT
AAATCTGGAAATGGTTCTTACAGACTTTTGGATCATTATAAGTACCTCACAGCTTGGTTCGAACTTCTCA
ACTTACCTAAGAAGATTATTTTCGTTGGACACGATTGGGGTGCTTGCTTGGCATTCCATTACTCATACGA
ACACCAAGATAAGATCAAAGCTATAGTTCATGCAGAGAGTGTTGTGGATGTGATAGAATCTTGGGATGAG
TGGCCAGATATTGAAGAGGATATTGCTTTGATCAAGTCTGAAGAGGGAGAAAAGATGGTTCTCGAAAATA
ACTTTTTCGTGGAAACTATGCTTCCTTCAAAGATTATGAGAAAATTGGAACCAGAAGAGTTTGCTGCATA
TCTCGAACCTTTCAAGGAAAAAGGAGAGGTTAGAAGGCCAACACTCAGTTGGCCTAGGGAAATACCATTA
GTTAAGGGAGGTAAACCTGATGTTGTGCAGATCGTGAGAAATTATAACGCTTACCTTAGGGCATCAGATG
ATTTGCCTAAGATGTTCATCGAGTCAGATCCAGGATTTTTCAGTAATGCTATAGTTGAAGGTGCAAAGAA
ATTTCCAAACACCGAGTTCGTTAAGGTGAAAGGATTGCATTTCTCACAAGAAGATGCTCCTGATGAGATG
GGAAAGTATATTAAGTCTTTTGTTGAAAGAGTGCTCAAAAACGAGCAGGGTTCTCGATCTGATGCTTCTG
AAGTAACGTCAACAAGCTCCCAGTCTGAGGTATGCACAGTGGAAACGCCAGGTTGTGTTGGTTCTTAAGC
TTCTCTAGCTAGAGTCGATCGACAAGCTCGAGTTTCTCCATAATAATGTGTGAGTAGTTCCCAGATAAGG
GAATTAGGGTTCCTATAGGGTTTCGCTCATGTGTTGAGCATATAAGAAACCCTTAGTATGTATTTGTATT
TGTAAAATACTTCTATCAATAAAATTTCTAATTCCTAAAACCAAAATCCAGTACTAAAATCCAGATCGCT
GCAAGAATTCAAGCTTGGAGCCAACACTCGAATCCCCACCCGTTGGACCAAACCCGGCTCATTAAGCGTC
GGTTCAGATTTATTTCCTTTATTTAAAAAAAAGGAAAGGGTAAAAAATAGAAAATTGGAAACAGTTAAAG
CCCAAAATTGTAATTTACCGAGAATTGTAAATTTACCTGAAAACCCTACGCTATAGTTTCGACTATAAAT
ACCAAACTTAGGACCTCACTTCAGAATCCCCTCGTCGCTGCGTCTCTCTCCCGCAACCTTCGATTTTCGT
TTATTCGCATCCATCGGAGAGAGAAAACAATCAATAAGCGACCTACTACAAACAAGTAAGTAAGAGAAAA
ACCAAAAGAAGAAGAGAAACAACAAGAAGAAGTAATGGAGGACGCCAAAAACATAAAGAAAGGCCCGGCG
CCATTCTATCCTCTAGAGGATGGAACCGCTGGAGAGCAACTGCATAAGGCTATGAAGAGATACGCCCTGG
TTCCTGGAACAATTGCTTTTACAGATGCACATATCGAGGTGAACATCACGTACGCGGAATACTTCGAAAT
GTCCGTTCGGTTGGCAGAAGCTATGAAACGATATGGGCTGAATACAAATCACAGAATCGTCGTATGCAGT
GAAAACTCTCTTCAATTCTTTATGCCGGTGTTGGGCGCGTTATTTATCGGAGTTGCAGTTGCGCCCGCGA
ACGACATTTATAATGAACGTGAATTGCTCAACAGTATGAACATTTCGCAGCCTACCGTAGTGTTTGTTTC
CAAAAAGGGGTTGCAAAAAATTTTGAACGTGCAAAAAAAATTACCAATAATCCAGAAAATTATTATCATG
GATTCTAAAACGGATTACCAGGGATTTCAGTCGATGTACACGTTCGTCACATCTCATCTACCTCCCGGTT
TTAATGAATACGATTTTGTACCAGAGTCCTTTGATCGTGACAAAACAATTGCACTGATAATGAATTCCTC
TGGATCTACTGGGTTACCTAAGGGTGTGGCCCTTCCGCATAGAACTGCCTGCGTCAGATTCTCGCATGCC
AGAGATCCTATTTTTGGCAATCAAATCATTCCGGATACTGCGATTTTAAGTGTTGTTCCATTCCATCACG
GTTTTGGAATGTTTACTACACTCGGATATTTGATATGTGGATTTCGAGTCGTCTTAATGTATAGATTTGA
AGAAGAGCTGTTTTTACGATCCCTTCAGGATTACAAAATTCAAAGTGCGTTGCTAGTACCAACCCTATTT
TCATTCTTCGCCAAAAGCACTCTGATTGACAAATACGATTTATCTAATTTACACGAAATTGCTTCTGGGG
GCGCACCTCTTTCGAAAGAAGTCGGGGAAGCGGTTGCAAAACGCTTCCATCTTCCAGGGATACGACAAGG
ATATGGGCTCACTGAGACTACATCAGCTATTCTGATTACACCCGAGGGGGATGATAAACCGGGCGCGGTC
GGTAAAGTTGTTCCATTTTTTGAAGCGAAGGTTGTGGATCTGGATACCGGGAAAACGCTGGGCGTTAATC
AGAGAGGCGAATTATGTGTCAGAGGACCTATGATTATGTCCGGTTATGTAAACAATCCGGAAGCGACCAA
CGCCTTGATTGACAAGGATGGATGGCTACATTCTGGAGACATAGCTTACTGGGACGAGGACGAACACTTC
TTCATAGTTGACCGCTTGAAGTCTTTAATTAAATACAAAGGATATCAGGTGGCCCCCGCTGAATTGGAAT
CGATATTGTTACAACACCCCAACATCTTCGACGCGGGCGTGGCAGGTCTGCCCGACGATGACGCCGGTGA
ACTTCCCGCCGCCGTTGTTGTTTTGGAGCACGGAAAGACGATGACGGAAAAAGAGATCGTGGATTACGTC
GCCAGTCAAGTAACAACCGCGAAAAAGTTGCGCGGAGGAGTTGTGTTTGTGGACGAAGTACCGAAAGGTC
TTACCGGAAAACTCGACGCAAGAAAAATCAGAGAGATCCTCATAAAGGCCAAGAAGGGCGGAAAGTCCAA
ATTGTAAGCTTGATCCCCCGTCGACAGCTAGCTATATCATCAATTTATGTATTACACATAATATCGCACT
CAGTCTTTCATCTACGGCAATGTACCAGCTGATATAATCAGTTATTGAAATATTTCTGAATTTAAACTTG
CATCAATAAATTTATGTTTTTGCTTGGACTATAATACCTGACTTGTTATTTTATCAATAAATATTTAAAC
TATATTTCTTTCAAGATCGCTACTATGAGACCGCAGCTGGCACGACAGGTTTCCCGACTGGAAAGCGGGC
AGTGAGCGCAACGCAATTAATGTGAGTTAGCTCACTCATTAGGCACCCCAGGCTTTACACTTTATGCTTC
CGGCTCGTATGTTGTGTGGAATTGTGAGCGGATAACAATTTCACACAGGAAACAGCTATGACCATGATTA
CGCCAAGCTTGCATGCCTGCAGGTCGACTCTAGAGGATCCCCGGGTACCGAGCTCGAATTCACTGGCCGT
CGTTTTACAACGTCGTGACTGGGAAAACCCTGGCGTTACCCAACTTAATCGCCTTGCAGCACATCCCCCT
TTCGCCAGCTGGCGTAATAGCGAAGAGGCCCGCACCGATCGCCCTTCCCAACAGTTGCGCAGCCTGAATG
GCGAATGGCGCCTGATGCGGTATTTTCTCCTTACGCATCTGTGCGGTATTTCACACCGCATATGGTGCAC
TCTCAGTACAATCTGCTCTGATGCCGCATAGTTAAGCCAGCCCCGACACCCGCCAACACCCGCTGACGCG
CCCTGACGGGCTTGTCTGCTCCCGGCATCCGCTTACAGACAAGCTGTGACGGTCTCAGGGACACGAAGTG
ATCCGTTTAAACTATCAGTGTTTGACAGGATATATTGGCGGGTAAACCTAAGAGAAAAGAGCGTTTATTA
GAATAATCGGATATTTAAAAGGGCGTGAAAAGGTTTATCCGTTCGTCCATTTGTATGTGCCAGCCGCCTT
TGCGACGCTCACCGGGCTGGTTGCCCTCGCCGCTGGGCTGGCGGCCGTCTATGGCCCTGCAAACGCGCCA
GAAACGCCGTCGAAGCCGTGTGCGAGACACCGCGGCCGCCGGCGTTGTGGATACCTCGCGGAAAACTTGG
CCCTCACTGACAGATGAGGGGCGGACGTTGACACTTGAGGGGCCGACTCACCCGGCGCGGCGTTGACAGA
TGAGGGGCAGGCTCGATTTCGGCCGGCGACGTGGAGCTGGCCAGCCTCGCAAATCGGCGAAAACGCCTGA
TTTTACGCGAGTTTCCCACAGATGATGTGGACAAGCCTGGGGATAAGTGCCCTGCGGTATTGACACTTGA
GGGGCGCGACTACTGACAGATGAGGGGCGCGATCCTTGACACTTGAGGGGCAGAGTGCTGACAGATGAGG
GGCGCACCTATTGACATTTGAGGGGCTGTCCACAGGCAGAAAATCCAGCATTTGCAAGGGTTTCCGCCCG
TTTTTCGGCCACCGCTAACCTGTCTTTTAACCTGCTTTTAAACCAATATTTATAAACCTTGTTTTTAACC
AGGGCTGCGCCCTGTGCGCGTGACCGCGCACGCCGAAGGGGGGTGCCCCCCCTTCTCGAACCCTCCCGGC
CCGCTAACGCGGGCCTCCCATCCCCCCAGGGGCTGCGCCCCTCGGCCGCGAACGGCCTCACCCCAAAAAT
GGCAGCGCTGGCCAATTCCCGAGTGCGCGGAACCCCTATTTGTTTATTTTTCTAAATACATTCAAATATG
TATCCGCTCATGAGACAATAACCCTGATAAATGCTTCAATAATATTGAAAAAGGAAGAGTATGGCTAAAA
TGAGAATATCACCGGAATTGAAAAAACTGATCGAAAAATACCGCTGCGTAAAAGATACGGAAGGAATGTC
TCCTGCTAAGGTATATAAGCTGGTGGGAGAAAATGAAAACCTATATTTAAAAATGACGGACAGCCGGTAT
AAAGGGACCACCTATGATGTGGAACGGGAAAAGGACATGATGCTATGGCTGGAAGGAAAGCTGCCTGTTC
CAAAGGTCCTGCACTTTGAACGGCATGATGGCTGGAGCAATCTGCTCATGAGTGAGGCCGATGGCGTCCT
TTGCTCGGAAGAGTATGAAGATGAACAAAGCCCTGAAAAGATTATCGAGCTGTATGCGGAGTGCATCAGG
CTCTTTCACTCCATCGACATATCGGATTGTCCCTATACGAATAGCTTAGACAGCCGCTTAGCCGAATTGG
ATTACTTACTGAATAACGATCTGGCCGATGTGGATTGCGAAAACTGGGAAGAGGACACTCCATTTAAAGA
TCCGCGCGAGCTGTATGATTTTTTAAAGACGGAAAAGCCCGAAGAGGAACTTGTCTTTTCCCACGGCGAC
CTGGGAGACAGCAACATCTTTGTGAAAGATGGCAAAGTAAGTGGCTTTATTGATCTTGGGAGAAGCGGCA
GGGCGGACAAGTGGTATGACATTGCCTTCTGCGTCCGGTCGCTCAGGGAGGATATCGGGGAAGAACAGTA
TGTCGAGCTATTTTTTGACTTACTGGGGATCAAGCCTGATTGGGAGAAAATAAAATATTATATTTTACTG
GATGAATTGTTTTAGCTGTCAGACCAAGTTTACTCATATATACTTTAGATTGATTTAAAACTTCATTTTT
AATTTAAAAGGATCTAGGTGAAGATCCTTTTTGATAATCTCATGACCAAAATCCCTTAACGTGAGTTTTC
GTTCCACTGAGCGTCAGACCCCGTAGAAAAGATCAAAGGATCTTCTTGAGATCCTTTTTTTCTGCGCGTA
ATCTGCTGCTTGCAAACAAAAAAACCACCGCTACCAGCGGTGGTTTGTTTGCCGGATCAAGAGCTACCAA
CTCTTTTTCCGAAGGTAACTGGCTTCAGCAGAGCGCAGATACCAAATACTGTTCTTCTAGTGTAGCCGTA
GTTAGGCCACCACTTCAAGAACTCTGTAGCACCGCCTACATACCTCGCTCTGCTAATCCTGTTACCAGTG
GCTGCTGCCAGTGGCGATAAGTCGTGTCTTACCGGGTTGGACTCAAGACGATAGTTACCGGATAAGGCGC
AGCGGTCGGGCTGAACGGGGGGTTCGTGCACACAGCCCAGCTTGGAGCGAACGACCTACACCGAACTGAG
ATACCTACAGCGTGAGCTATGAGAAAGCGCCACGCTTCCCGAAGGGAGAAAGGCGGACAGGTATCCGGTA
AGCGGCAGGGTCGGAACAGGAGAGCGCACGAGGGAGCTTCCAGGGGGAAACGCCTGGTATCTTTATAGTC
CTGTCGGGTTTCGCCACCTCTGACTTGAGCGTCGATTTTTGTGATGCTCGTCAGGGGGGCGGAGCCTATG
GAAAAACGCCAGCAACGCGGCCTTTTTACGGTTCCTGGCAGATCCTAGATGTGGCGCAACGATGCCGGCG
ACAAGCAGGAGCGCACCGACTTCTTCCGCATCAAGTGTTTTGGCTCTCAGGCCGAGGCCCACGGCAAGTA
TTTGGGCAAGGGGTCGCTGGTATTCGTGCAGGGCAAGATTCGGAATACCAAGTACGAGAAGGACGGCCAG
ACGGTCTACGGGACCGACTTCATTGCCGATAAGGTGGATTATCTGGACACCAAGGCACCAGGCGGGTCAA
ATCAGGAATAAGGGCACATTGCCCCGGCGTGAGTCGGGGCAATCCCGCAAGGAGGGTGAATGAATCGGAC
GTTTGACCGGAAGGCATACAGGCAAGAACTGATCGACGCGGGGTTTTCCGCCGAGGATGCCGAAACCATC
GCAAGCCGCACCGTCATGCGTGCGCCCCGCGAAACCTTCCAGTCCGTCGGCTCGATGGTCCAGCAAGCTA
CGGCCAAGATCGAGCGCGACAGCGTGCAACTGGCTCCCCCTGCCCTGCCCGCGCCATCGGCCGCCGTGGA
GCGTTCGCGTCGTCTTGAACAGGAGGCGGCAGGTTTGGCGAAGTCGATGACCATCGACACGCGAGGAACT
ATGACGACCAAGAAGCGAAAAACCGCCGGCGAGGACCTGGCAAAACAGGTCAGCGAGGCCAAGCAGGCCG
CGTTGCTGAAACACACGAAGCAGCAGATCAAGGAAATGCAGCTTTCCTTGTTCGATATTGCGCCGTGGCC
GGACACGATGCGAGCGATGCCAAACGACACGGCCCGCTCTGCCCTGTTCACCACGCGCAACAAGAAAATC
CCGCGCGAGGCGCTGCAAAACAAGGTCATTTTCCACGTCAACAAGGACGTGAAGATCACCTACACCGGCG
TCGAGCTGCGGGCCGACGATGACGAACTGGTGTGGCAGCAGGTGTTGGAGTACGCGAAGCGCACCCCTAT
CGGCGAGCCGATCACCTTCACGTTCTACGAGCTTTGCCAGGACCTGGGCTGGTCGATCAATGGCCGGTAT
TACACGAAGGCCGAGGAATGCCTGTCGCGCCTACAGGCGACGGCGATGGGCTTCACGTCCGACCGCGTTG
GGCACCTGGAATCGGTGTCGCTGCTGCACCGCTTCCGCGTCCTGGACCGTGGCAAGAAAACGTCCCGTTG
CCAGGTCCTGATCGACGAGGAAATCGTCGTGCTGTTTGCTGGCGACCACTACACGAAATTCATATGGGAG
AAGTACCGCAAGCTGTCGCCGACGGCCCGACGGATGTTCGACTATTTCAGCTCGCACCGGGAGCCGTACC
CGCTCAAGCTGGAAACCTTCCGCCTCATGTGCGGATCGGATTCCACCCGCGTGAAGAAGTGGCGCGAGCA
GGTCGGCGAAGCCTGCGAAGAGTTGCGAGGCAGCGGCCTGGTGGAACACGCCTGGGTCAATGATGACCTG
GTGCATTGCAAACGCTAGGGCCTTGTGGGGTCAGTTCCGGCTGGGGGTTCAGCAGCCCCTGCTCGGATCT
GTTGGACCGGACAGTAGTCATGGTTGATGGGCTGCCTGTATCGAGTGGTGATTTTGTGCCGAGCTGCCGG
TCGGGGAGCTGTTGGCTGGCTGGTGGCAGGATATATTGTGGTGTAAACAAATTGACGCTTAGACAACTTA
ATAACACATTGCGGACGTTTTTAATGTACTGGGGTTGAACACTCT
